Addgene plasmid #146603: pAc5.1B-EGFP-DmCCR4_168-552_I
Purpose: Insect Expression of DmCCR4_168-552
Depositing lab: Elisa Izaurralde. Depositing organization: Max Planck Institute for Developmental Biology. Publication: NOT10 and C2orf29/NOT11 form a conserved module of the CCR4-NOT complex that docks onto the NOT1 N-terminal domain. Bawankar P, Loh B, Wohlbold L, Schmidt S, Izaurralde E. RNA Biol. 2013 Feb;10(2):228-44. doi: 10.4161/rna.23018. Epub 2013 Jan 9. PubMed 23303381.
Backbone
  Vector backbone: Unknown
  Vector type: Insect Expression
Growth in bacteria
  Bacterial resistance: Ampicillin, 100 μg/mL
  Growth temperature: 37°C
  Growth strain: DH5alpha
  Copy number: Low Copy
Gene/Insert
  Gene/Insert name: DmCCR4_168-552 (alt names: twin; CG31137)
  Species: D. melanogaster (fly)
  Mutation: 4 silent mutations and 1 non silent mutations compared to the sequence given by NCBI: NM_170129.2
  Entrez Gene: twin (a.k.a. Dmel_CG31137, BEST:GH20274, CCR4, CG17741, CG31137, CG5534, CT39331, Ccr4, Dmel\CG31137, Twin, ccr4, twn)
  Cloning method: Unknown
Terms and licenses: Academic/Nonprofit Terms; Industry Terms: Not Available to Industry
Depositor comments: Plasmids from this collection were made available to the research community and donated after the lab closed. Please note that the sequence provided by the depositing laboratory may be theoretical/predicted or based on Sanger sequencing results. There may be discrepancies between sequencing results obtained by Addgene and the depositor sequence. If an Addgene verified sequence is not available, please contact before placing your order to request that our lab fully sequence the plasmid.
How to cite: pAc5.1B-EGFP-DmCCR4_168-552_I was a gift from Elisa Izaurralde (Addgene plasmid # 146603 ; http://n2t.net/addgene:146603 ; RRID:Addgene_146603)
