[The description below was written by a language model from this plasmid's Addgene catalogue record and pLannotate feature annotations shown in this document.]
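Description:
pAc5.1B-EGFP-DmCCR4_168-552_I is a 7,212-nt insect expression plasmid for producing an EGFP-tagged fragment of the Drosophila melanogaster CCR4 deadenylase (gene twin, CG31137) in fly cells. The catalogue lists the backbone as unknown, although the name and the annotated parts point to a pAc5.1-type vector. It is propagated in E. coli through a ColE1/pUC-type origin and selected with ampicillin via the β-lactamase gene and its bla promoter. The record describes it as low copy, even though the annotated origin is of the high-copy class. No selectable marker for insect cells is annotated, which suits transient transfection.

Expression is driven by the constitutive Drosophila actin 5C (Ac5) promoter. EGFP sits directly downstream, followed by the insert encoding residues 168–552 of DmCCR4, giving an N-terminal EGFP fusion. The annotation software labels this region as a fragment of human CNOT6L (CCR4B). That label reflects homology to the human orthologue and is not a human insert, and its apparent overlap with the end of EGFP is probably an annotation artefact. The depositor notes four silent changes and one non-silent change relative to the NCBI reference transcript. A V5 epitope tag lies downstream of the insert, but the record does not show whether it is read in frame or preceded by a stop codon. An SV40 polyadenylation signal follows the cassette. Short fragments of SV40 large T antigen and a tetracycline resistance gene are backbone remnants.

The associated publication concerns the architecture of the CCR4-NOT complex, so the construct was presumably used to express this truncated CCR4 for interaction or localisation studies in Drosophila cells, with EGFP serving as a fluorescent and affinity handle.
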