Features (pLannotate 1.2.2; 10 found; start..end, strand, type, name):
     56..2568    +  promoter       Ac5 promoter: Drosophila melanogaster actin 5C promoter
   2588..3304    +  CDS            EGFP: EGFP is a basic (constitutively fluorescent) green fluorescent protein published in 1996, derived from Aequorea victoria. It is reported to be a rapidly-maturing weak dimer with moderate acid sensitivity.
   3209..4471    +  CDS            CNOT6L (fragment): CNO6L_HUMAN - Also known as CCR4B From Homo sapiens (Human).
   4497..4538    +  CDS            V5 tag: epitope tag from simian virus 5
   4638..4772    -  polyA_signal   SV40 poly(A) signal: SV40 polyadenylation signal
   4795..4879    -  CDS            large T antigen (fragment): large T antigen from SV40 (simian virus 40)
   4880..5350    +  CDS            TcR (fragment): tetracycline efflux protein; tet; confers resistance to tetracycline
   5394..5982    -  rep_origin     ori: high-copy-number ColE1/pMB1/pBR322/pUC origin of replication
   6153..7013    -  CDS            AmpR: β-lactamase; bla; confers resistance to ampicillin, carbenicillin, and related antibiotics
   7014..7118    -  promoter       AmpR promoter: bla
>Addgene plasmid #146603 | pAc5.1B-EGFP-DmCCR4_168-552_I | depositor full sequence | sequence record 289049 | Full Sequence
CTTCAAGGAATTAATTCTATATTCTAAAAACACAAATGATACTTCTAAAAAAAATCATGAATGGCATCAA
CTCTGAATCAAATCTTTGCAGATGCACCTACTTCTCATTTCCACTGTCACATCATTTTTCCAGATCTCGC
TGCCTGTTATGTGGCCCACAAACCAAGACACGTTTTATGGCCATTAAAGCTGGCTGATCGTCGCCAAACA
CCAAATACATATCAATATGTACATTCGAGAAAGAAGCGATCAAAGAAGCGTCTTCGGGCGAGTAGGAGAA
TGCGGAGGAGAAGGAGAACGAGCTGATCTAGTATCTCTCCACAATCCAATGCCAACTGACCAACTGGCCA
TATTCGGAGCAATTTGAAGCCAATTTCCATCGCCTGGCGATCGCTCCATTCTTGGCTATATGTTTTTCAC
CGTTCCCGGGGCCATTTTCAAAGACTCGTCGGTAAGATAAGATTGTGTCACTCGCTGTCTCTCTTCATTT
GTCGAAGAATGCTGAGGAATTTCGCGATGACGTCGGCGAGTATTTTGAAGAATGAGAATAATTTGTATTT
ATACGAAAATCAGTTAGTGGAATTTTCTACAAAAACATGTTATCTATAGATAATTTTGTTGCAAAATATG
TTGACTATGACAAAGATTGTATGTATATACCTTTAATGTATTCTCATTTTCTTATGTATTTATAATGGCA
ATGATGATACTGATGATATTTTAAGATGATGCCAGACCACAGGCTGATTTCTGCGTCTTTTGCCGAACGC
AGTGCATGTGCGGTTGTTGTTTTTTGGAATAGTTTCAATTTTCGGACTGTCCGCTTTGATTTCAGTTTCT
TGGCTTATTCAAAAAGCAAAGTAAAGCCAAAAAAGCGAGATGGCAATACCAAATGCGGCAAAACGGTAGT
GGAAGGAAAGGGGTGCGGGGCAGCGGAAGGAAGGGTGGGGCGGGGCGTGGCGGGGTCTGTGGCTGGGCGC
GACGTCACCGACGTTGGAGCCACTCCTTTGACCATGTGTGCGTGTGTGTATTATTCGTGTCTCGCCACTC
GCCGGTTGTTTTTTTCTTTTTATCTCGCTCTCTCTAGCGCCATCTCGTACGCATGCTCAACGCACCGCAT
GTTGCCGTGTCCTTTATGCGTCATTTTGGCTCGAAATAGGCAATTATTTAAACAAAGATTAGTCAACGAA
AACGCTAAAATAAATAAGTCTACAATATGGTTACTTATTGCCATGTGTGTGCAGCCAACGATAGCAACAA
AAGCAACAACACAGTGGCTTTCCCTCTTTCACTTTTTGTTTGCAAGCGCGTGCGAGCAAGACGGCACGAC
CGGCAAACGCAATTACGCTGACAAAGAGCAGACGAAGTTTTGGCCGAAAAACATCAAGGCGCCTGATACG
AATGCATTTGCAATAACAATTGCGATATTTAATATTGTTTATGAAGCTGTTTGACTTCAAAACACACAAA
AAAAAAAATAAAACAAATTATTTGAAAGAGAATTAGGAATCGGACAGCTTATCGTTACGGGCTAACAGCA
CACCGAGACGAAATAGCTTACCTGACGTCACAGCCTCTGGAAGAACTGCCGCCAAGCAGAGAGAGAGAGA
AAAAGAGGGAGAGCAGCTTAGACCGCATGTGCTTGTGTGTGAGGCGTCTCTCTCTTCGTCTCCTGTTTGC
GCAAACGCATAGACTGCACTGAGAAAATCGATTACCTATTTTTTATGAATGAATATTTGCACTATTACTA
TTCAAAACTATTAAGATAGCAATCACATTCAATAGCCAAATACTATACCACCTGAGCGATGCAACGAAAT
GATCAATTTGAGCAAAAATGCTGCATATTTAGGACGGCATCATTATAGAAATGCTTCTTGCTGTGTACTT
TTCTCTCGTCTGGCAGCTGTTTCGCCGTTATTGTTAAAACCGGCTTAAGTTAGGTGTGTTTTCTACGACT
AGTGATGCCCCTACTAGAAGATGTGTGTTGCACAAATGTCCCTGAATAACCAATTTGAAGTGCAGATAGC
AGTAAACGTAAGCTAATATGAATATTATTTAACTGTAATGTTTTAATATCGCTGGACATTACTAATAAAC
CCACTATAAACACATGTACATATGTATGTTTTGGCATACAATGAGTAGTTGGGGAAAAAATGTGTAAAAG
CACCGTGACCATCACAGCATAAAGATAACCAGCTGAAGTATCGAATATGAGTAACCCCCAAATTGAATCA
CATGCCGCAACTGATAGGACCCATGGAAGTACACTCTTCATGGCGATATACAAGACACACACAAGCACGA
ACACCCAGTTGCGGAGGAAATTCTCCGTAAATGAAAACCCAATCGGCGAACAATTCATACCCATATATGG
TAAAAGTTTTGAACGCGACTTGAGAGCGGAGAGCATTGCGGCTGATAAGGTTTTAGCGCTAAGCGGGCTT
TATAAAACGGGCTGCGGGACCAGTTTTCATATCACTACCGTTTGAGTTCTTGTGCTGTGTGGATACTCCT
CCCGACACAAAGCCGCTCCATCAGCCAGCAGTCGTCTAATCCAGAGACCCCGGATCGGGGTACCAACATG
GTGAGCAAGGGCGAGGAGCTGTTCACCGGGGTGGTGCCCATCCTGGTCGAGCTGGACGGCGACGTAAACG
GCCACAAGTTCAGCGTGTCCGGCGAGGGCGAGGGCGATGCCACCTACGGCAAGCTGACCCTGAAGTTCAT
CTGCACCACCGGCAAGCTGCCCGTGCCCTGGCCCACCCTCGTGACCACCCTGACCTACGGCGTGCAGTGC
TTCAGCCGCTACCCCGACCACATGAAGCAGCACGACTTCTTCAAGTCCGCCATGCCCGAAGGCTACGTCC
AGGAGCGCACCATCTTCTTCAAGGACGACGGCAACTACAAGACCCGCGCCGAGGTGAAGTTCGAGGGCGA
CACCCTGGTGAACCGCATCGAGCTGAAGGGCATCGACTTCAAGGAGGACGGCAACATCCTGGGGCACAAG
CTGGAGTACAACTACAACAGCCACAACGTCTATATCATGGCCGACAAGCAGAAGAACGGCATCAAGGTGA
ACTTCAAGATCCGCCACAACATCGAGGACGGCAGCGTGCAGCTCGCCGACCACTACCAGCAGAACACCCC
CATCGGCGACGGCCCCGTGCTGCTGCCCGACAACCACTACCTGAGCACCCAGTCCGCCCTGAGCAAAGAC
CCCAACGAGAAGCGCGATCACATGGTCCTGCTGGAGTTCGTGACCGCCGCCGGGATCACTCTCGGCATGG
ACGAGCTGTACAAGCCAAGCTTGATGACCGTGAATCCACCGCCCCAGAGGCCCTGGCTGCCACTGGCCAA
GCCCAACAAAACGCGACCAGCCTGCATTTTTACGGTCATGTGCTATAATGTGCTCTGCGACAAGTACGCG
ACGCGACAAATGTACGGATACTGTCCGTCGTGGGCGCTATGCTGGGAGTACCGAAAAAAGTCGATTATCG
ACGAGATACGGCACTATGCAGCGGACATTATCAGTCTGCAGGAGATCGAAACGGAGCAATTCTATCACTT
CTTCCTGCCGGAACTCAAGAACGATGGATACGAGGGAATCTTCTCACCGAAGTCGCGTGCTAAGACTATG
TCCGAGCTGGAGAGGAAGTACGTCGATGGCTGTGCGATATTCTTCAGGGCGTCCAAGTTTACGCTGATCA
AGGAATCACTGATCGAGTTCAATCAGCTGGCAATGGCCAATGCCGAGGGCTCCGACAACATGCTGAACCG
CGTAATGCCTAAGGATAACATCGGTCTGGCCGCACTGCTCAAGGTGAAGGAGAACGCATGGGAGCCGATG
TCCGAGGTGACGCAGATCTCGCAGCCGCTGCTCGTCTGCACGGCGCACATACACTGGGACCCTGAGTTCT
GCGACGTCAAGCTCATCCAGACGATGATGCTTAGCAATGAGTTGAAGACGATCATCGACGAGGCGAGCCA
CAGTTTCCGACCTGGTCACAAGAACGACTCCAATGCTGTCCAGCTGCTGCTGTGCGGTGACTTCAACTCG
CTACCCGATTCAGGCGTTGTGGAGTTTCTCGGCAAGGGCCGCGTTTCCATGGATCATTTGGACTTCAAGG
ACATGGGCTACAAGTCCTGCCTGCAGCGGCTGCTCTCGAACGACACCAACGAGTTTACGCACTCGTTCAA
GCCAGCCTCCGCCTACAACGAGGACATCATGCCGCACACCAACTATACGTTCGATTTTAAGGGCATCATC
GACTACATTTTCTACACGAAGACGGGCATGGTGCCGCTGGGCCTGCTGGGTCCTGTCTCCAATGATTGGC
TGCGCGAGAATAAGGTTGTTGGATGCCCACATCCGCATATACCCTCTGATCACTTCCCACTGCTGGTCGA
GCTAGAGCTGATGCATACGGCTAGCCAACAGGCGCCTCCTAACGGGCTGATCAATCGCCGGTAATCTAGA
GGGCCCGCGGTTCGAAGGTAAGCCTATCCCTAACCCTCTCCTCGGTCTCGATTCTACGCGTACCGGTCAT
CATCACCATCACCATTGAGTTTAAACCCGCTGATCAGCCTCGACTGTGCCTTCTAAGGCCTGAGCTCGCT
GATCAGCCTCGATCGAGGATCCAGACATGATAAGATACATTGATGAGTTTGGACAAACCACAACTAGAAT
GCAGTGAAAAAAATGCTTTATTTGTGAAATTTGTGATGCTATTGCTTTATTTGTAACCATTATAAGCTGC
AATAAACAAGTTAACAACAACAATTGCATTCATTTTATGTTTCAGGTTCAGGGGGAGGTGTGGGAGGTTT
TTTAAAGCAAGTAAAACCTCTACAAATGTGGTATGGCTGATTATGATCAGTCGACCGATGCCCTTGAGAG
CCTTCAACCCAGTCAGCTCCTTCCGGTGGGCGCGGGGCATGACTATCGTCGCCGCACTTATGACTGTCTT
CTTTATCATGCAACTCGTAGGACAGGTGCCGGCAGCGCTCTGGGTCATTTTCGGCGAGGACCGCTTTCGC
TGGAGCGCGACGATGATCGGCCTGTCGCTTGCGGTATTCGGAATCTTGCACGCCCTCGCTCAAGCCTTCG
TCACTGGTCCCGCCACCAAACGTTTCGGCGAGAAGCAGGCCATTATCGCCGGCATGGCGGCCGACGCGCT
GGGCTACGTCTTGCTGGCGTTCGCGACGCGAGGCTGGATGGCCTTCCCCATTATGATTCTTCTCGCTTCC
GGCGGCATCGGGATGCCCGCGTTGCAGGCCATGCTGTCCAGGCAGGTAGATGACGACCATCAGGGACAGC
TTCAAGGATCGCTCGCGGCTCTTACCAGCCAGCAAAAGGCCAGGAACCGTAAAAAGGCCGCGTTGCTGGC
GTTTTTCCATAGGCTCCGCCCCCCTGACGAGCATCACAAAAATCGACGCTCAAGTCAGAGGTGGCGAAAC
CCGACAGGACTATAAAGATACCAGGCGTTTCCCCCTGGAAGCTCCCTCGTGCGCTCTCCTGTTCCGACCC
TGCCGCTTACCGGATACCTGTCCGCCTTTCTCCCTTCGGGAAGCGTGGCGCTTTCTCAATGCTCACGCTG
TAGGTATCTCAGTTCGGTGTAGGTCGTTCGCTCCAAGCTGGGCTGTGTGCACGAACCCCCCGTTCAGCCC
GACCGCTGCGCCTTATCCGGTAACTATCGTCTTGAGTCCAACCCGGTAAGACACGACTTATCGCCACTGG
CAGCAGCCACTGGTAACAGGATTAGCAGAGCGAGGTATGTAGGCGGTGCTACAGAGTTCTTGAAGTGGTG
GCCTAACTACGGCTACACTAGAAGGACAGTATTTGGTATCTGCGCTCTGCTGAAGCCAGTTACCTTCGGA
AAAAGAGTTGGTAGCTCTTGATCCGGCAAACAAACCACCGCTGGTAGCGGTGGTTTTTTTGTTTGCAAGC
AGCAGATTACGCGCAGAAAAAAAGGATCTCAAGAAGATCCTTTGATCTTTTCTACGGGGTCTGACGCTCA
GTGGAACGAAAACTCACGTTAAGGGATTTTGGTCATGAGATTATCAAAAAGGATCTTCACCTAGATCCTT
TTAAATTAAAAATGAAGTTTTAAATCAATCTAAAGTATATATGAGTAAACTTGGTCTGACAGTTACCAAT
GCTTAATCAGTGAGGCACCTATCTCAGCGATCTGTCTATTTCGTTCATCCATAGTTGCCTGACTCCCCGT
CGTGTAGATAACTACGATACGGGAGGGCTTACCATCTGGCCCCAGTGCTGCAATGATACCGCGAGACCCA
CGCTCACCGGCTCCAGATTTATCAGCAATAAACCAGCCAGCCGGAAGGGCCGAGCGCAGAAGTGGTCCTG
CAACTTTATCCGCCTCCATCCAGTCTATTAATTGTTGCCGGGAAGCTAGAGTAAGTAGTTCGCCAGTTAA
TAGTTTGCGCAACGTTGTTGCCATTGCTGCAGGCATCGTGGTGTCACGCTCGTCGTTTGGTATGGCTTCA
TTCAGCTCCGGTTCCCAACGATCAAGGCGAGTTACATGATCCCCCATGTTGTGCAAAAAAGCGGTTAGCT
CCTTCGGTCCTCCGATCGTTGTCAGAAGTAAGTTGGCCGCAGTGTTATCACTCATGGTTATGGCAGCACT
GCATAATTCTCTTACTGTCATGCCATCCGTAAGATGCTTTTCTGTGACTGGTGAGTACTCAACCAAGTCA
TTCTGAGAATAGTGTATGCGGCGACCGAGTTGCTCTTGCCCGGCGTCAACACGGGATAATACCGCGCCAC
ATAGCAGAACTTTAAAAGTGCTCATCATTGGAAAACGTTCTTCGGGGCGAAAACTCTCAAGGATCTTACC
GCTGTTGAGATCCAGTTCGATGTAACCCACTCGTGCACCCAACTGATCTTCAGCATCTTTTACTTTCACC
AGCGTTTCTGGGTGAGCAAAAACAGGAAGGCAAAATGCCGCAAAAAAGGGAATAAGGGCGACACGGAAAT
GTTGAATACTCATACTCTTCCTTTTTCAATATTATTGAAGCATTTATCAGGGTTATTGTCTCATGAGCGG
ATACATATTTGAATGTATTTAGAAAAATAAACAAATAGGGGTTCCGCGCACATTTCCCCGAAAAGTGCCA
CCTGACGTCTAAGAAACCATTATTATCATGACATTAACCTATAAAAATAGGCGTATCACGAGGCCCTTTC
GT
